Addgene plasmid #129390: pAH-CTX1-rha
Purpose: Derived from mini-CTX1. An integrase vector that can integrate the rhamnose-inducible promoter system into the chromosome of a host bacterium.
Depositing lab: Silvia Cardona. Depositing organization: University of Manitoba. Publication: A broad-host-range CRISPRi toolkit for silencing gene expression in Burkholderia. Hogan AM, Rahman ASMZ, Lightly TJ, Cardona ST. ACS Synth Biol. 2019 Sep 6. doi: 10.1021/acssynbio.9b00232. PubMed 31491085.
Backbone
  Vector backbone: mini-CTX1
  Backbone manufacturer: Hoang TT
  Backbone size w/o insert (bp): 5610
  Total vector size (bp): 7656
  Modifications to backbone: Insertion of the rhamnose-inducible promoter system from Escherichia coli (derived from pSC201).
  Vector type: Bacterial Expression
Growth in bacteria
  Bacterial resistance: Tetracycline, 10 μg/mL
  Growth temperature: 37°C
  Growth strain: DH5alpha
  Copy number: High Copy
Gene/Insert
  Gene/Insert name: Rhamnose-inducible promoter
  Species: E. coli
  Insert size (bp): 2088
  Mutation: N/A
  GenBank ID: CP037857.1
  Promoter: PrhaBAD
  Cloning method: Restriction Enzyme; 5′ cloning site SpeI (not destroyed); 3′ cloning site HindIII (not destroyed)
  Sequencing primers: 5′ GTCAGCAATTTCGCCAGCAG; 3′ AAGTGGATCAGCAAGGACGG
Resource information
  A portion of this plasmid was derived from a plasmid made by: Rhamnose-inducible promoter was originally found in E. coli. The system was cloned from a vector in the Cardona lab, known as pSC201.
Terms and licenses: Academic/Nonprofit Terms; Industry Terms: Not Available to Industry
How to cite: pAH-CTX1-rha was a gift from Silvia Cardona (Addgene plasmid # 129390 ; http://n2t.net/addgene:129390 ; RRID:Addgene_129390)
