[The description below was written by a language model from this plasmid's Addgene catalogue record and pLannotate feature annotations shown in this document.]
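Description:
pAH-CTX1-rha is a bacterial integration vector derived from mini-CTX1, built to place the Escherichia coli rhamnose-inducible promoter system in the chromosome of a host bacterium. It was developed as part of a broad-host-range CRISPRi toolkit for Burkholderia. In E. coli it is maintained as a high-copy plasmid through a ColE1/pUC-type origin and selected with tetracycline via the TcR efflux gene and its tet promoter. An incP oriT allows conjugative mobilisation into recipient species. The catalogue entry calls it an integrase vector, but the automated feature table does not annotate an integrase gene or attachment site. An unannotated stretch lies between oriT and the origin, and the record does not say what it contains. The table also lists short lacI, RSF ori and truncated β-lactamase fragments. These look like backbone remnants or partial matches rather than functional parts, and ampicillin is not a listed selection.

The roughly 2.1 kb insert, taken from pSC201 and cloned between SpeI and HindIII, carries the rhaB (PrhaBAD) promoter and the divergently oriented regulator genes rhaS and rhaR. RhaR activates rhaS and rhaR transcription in response to L-rhamnose, and RhaS then activates PrhaBAD, giving tight rhamnose-dependent induction with glucose repression. The promoter faces a remaining pBluescript-type cloning site fragment, so a gene of interest could be placed under its control. No downstream cargo gene is annotated in this version. The cassette is bracketed by T3 and T7 promoters. Two FRT sites lie outside these, positioned so that FLP recombinase can excise the sequence between them, presumably the backbone portion carrying the resistance marker, origin and oriT, after chromosomal insertion. This would leave a marker-free, single-copy inducible expression platform.
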