Features (pLannotate 1.2.2; 18 found; start..end, strand, type, name):
     76..130     +  CDS            lacI (fragment): lac repressor; lacI; The lac repressor binds to the lac operator to inhibit transcription in E. coli. This inhibition can be relieved by adding lactose or isopropyl-β-D-thiogalactopyranoside (IPTG).
    153..200     -  protein_bind   FRT: FLP-mediated recombination occurs in the 8-bp core sequence TCTAGAAA (Turan and Bode, 2011). FLP recombinase from the Saccharomyces cerevisiae 2μ plasmid
    739..757     +  promoter       T3 promoter: promoter for bacteriophage T3 RNA polymerase
    770..805     +  misc_feature   MCS (fragment): pBluescript multiple cloning site
    822..940     -  promoter       rhaB promoter: promoter of the E. coli rhaBAD operon, conferring tight induction with L-rhamnose and repression with D-glucose in the presence of RhaR and RhaS (Giacalone et al., 2006)
   1086..1922    +  CDS            rhaS: positive regulator of the rhaB promoter; E. coli rhaS; activated by L-rhamnose
   1996..2844    +  CDS            rhaR: transcriptional activator of rhaR and rhaS; E. coli rhaR; needed for rhamnose-dependent activation of the rhaB promoter
   2880..2921    +  misc_feature   MCS (fragment): pBluescript multiple cloning site
   2930..2948    -  promoter       T7 promoter: promoter for bacteriophage T7 RNA polymerase
   3122..3155    -  protein_bind   FRT (minimal): supports FLP-mediated excision but not integration (Turan and Bode, 2011) FLP recombinase from the Saccharomyces cerevisiae 2μ plasmid
   3184..3238    -  CDS            lacI (fragment): lac repressor; lacI; The lac repressor binds to the lac operator to inhibit transcription in E. coli. This inhibition can be relieved by adding lactose or isopropyl-β-D-thiogalactopyranoside (IPTG).
   3240..3364    -  rep_origin     RSF ori (fragment): Plasmids containing the RSF 1030 origin of replication can be propagated in E. coli cells that contain additional plasmids with compatible origins.
   3376..3484    -  oriT           oriT: incP origin of transfer
   4916..5504    -  rep_origin     ori: high-copy-number ColE1/pMB1/pBR322/pUC origin of replication
   5676..6228    -  CDS            bla(M) (fragment): β-lactamase lacking the signal sequence; bla(M); allows cytosolic expression of β-lactamase
   6326..7516    -  CDS            TcR: tetracycline efflux protein; tet; confers resistance to tetracycline
   7564..7592    -  promoter       tet promoter: E. coli promoter for tetracycline efflux protein gene
   7608..74      +  rep_origin     RSF ori (fragment) (across the origin): Plasmids containing the RSF 1030 origin of replication can be propagated in E. coli cells that contain additional plasmids with compatible origins.
>Addgene plasmid #129390 | pAH-CTX1-rha | addgene full sequence | sequence record 266815 | Addgene NGS Result
CTTTGAGTGAGCTGATACCGCTCGCCGCAGCCGAACGACCGAGCGCAGCGAGTCAGTGAGCGAGGAAGCG
GAAGAGCGCCCAATACGCAAACCGCCTCTCCCCGCGCGTTGGCCGATTCATTAATGCAGCGAATTAGCTT
CAAAAGCGCTCTGAAGTTCCTATACTTTCTAGAGAATAGGAACTTCGGAATAGGAACTTCAAGATCCCCT
GATTCCCTTTGTCAACAGCAATGGATTTCAATGGGTCAACATGAAATCCGGCTGTTGCCCTGGGACGGCA
GGTTTGACGGCAGGCTTCCAGGCTCTCTCGCACACGCTGGGAACACTCTGGGAACAAACGCGAGTGAAAA
TGGACAGTAGGGCCCAGGAATAATGCGGCCTCCAGCGAGGTTGGGGCGTTTCATATGAGTTCGAATCTCA
CCGCCTCCGCCATATAACCTGCTGTTTTCATTGATGTTTCCATTCGACCCACTCTCAGGAGTGAACGATT
TGGGAACAAACTGGGAACGAGGCGCAGAAAAAAGGGGCCCCGCAGGGCCCCTTTTTCGTTGCTTCAGGAA
AGTTTCAGCGCCTGATTCAGCAGACCTACGATGTCGGGGCCGTCCTTGCTGAATTAGCTTTATGCTTGTA
AACCGTTTTGTGAAAAAATTTTTAAAATAAAAAAGGGGACCTCTAGGGTCCCCAATTAATTAGTAATATA
ATCTATTAAAGGTCATTCAAAAGGTCATCCACCCGCGCAATTAACCCTCACTAAAGGGAACAAAAGCTGG
AGCTCCACCGCGGTGGCGGCCGCTCTAGAACTAGTTCCTGCTGAATTTCATTACGACCAGTCTAAAAAGC
GCCTGAATTCGCGACCTTCTCGTTACTGACAGGAAAATGGGCCATTGGCAACCAGGGAAAGATGAACGTG
ATGATGTTCACAATTTGCTGAATTGTGGTGATGTGATGCTCACCGCATTTCCTGAAAATTCACGCTGTAT
CTTGAAAAATCGACGTTTTTTACGTGGTTTTCCGTCGAAAATTTAAGGTAAGAACCTGACCTCGTGATTA
CTATTTCGCCGTGTTGACGACATCAGGAGGCCAGTATGACCGTATTACATAGTGTGGATTTTTTTCCGTC
TGGTAACGCGTCCGTGGCGATAGAACCCCGGCTCCCGCAGGCGGATTTTCCTGAACATCATCATGATTTT
CATGAAATTGTGATTGTCGAACATGGCACGGGTATTCATGTGTTTAATGGGCAGCCCTATACCATCACCG
GTGGCACGGTCTGTTTCGTACGCGATCATGATCGGCATCTGTATGAACATACCGATAATCTGTGTCTGAC
CAATGTGCTGTATCGCTCGCCGGATCGATTTCAGTTTCTCGCCGGGCTGGATCAGTTGCTGCCACAAGAG
CTGGATGGGCAGTATCCGTCTCACTGGCGCGTTAACCACAGCGTATTGCAGCAGGTGCGACAGCTGGTTG
CACAGATGGAACAGCAGGAAGGGGAAAATGATTTACCCTCGACCGCCAGTCGCGAGATCTTGTTTATGCA
ATTACTGCTCTTGCTGCGTAAAAGCAGTTTGCAGGAGAACCTGGAAAACAGCGCATCACGTCTCAACTTG
CTTCTGGCCTGGCTGGAGGACCATTTTGCCGATGAGGTGAATTGGGATGCCGTGGCGGATCAATTTTCTC
TTTCACTGCGTACGCTACATCGGCAGCTTAAGCAGCAAACGGGACTGACGCCTCAGCGATACCTGAACCG
CCTGCGACTGATGAAAGCCCGACATCTGCTACGCCACAGCGAGGCCAGCGTTACTGACATCGCCTATCGC
TGTGGATTCAGCGACAGTAACCACTTTTCGACGCTTTTTCGCCGAGAGTTTAACTGGTCACCGCGTGATA
TTCGCCAGGGACGGGATGGCTTTCTGCAATAACGCGAATCTTCTCAACGTATTTGTACGCCATATTGCGA
ATAATCAACTTCGTTCTCTGGCCGAGGTAGCCACGGTGGCGCATCAGTTAAAACTTCTCAAAGATGATTT
TTTTGCCAGCGACCAGCAGGCAGTCGCTGTGGCTGACCGTTATCCGCAAGATGTCTTTGCTGAACATACA
CATGATTTTTGTGAGCTGGTGATTGTCTGGCGCGGTAATGGCCTGCATGTACTCAACGATCGCCCTTATC
GCATTACCCGTGGCGATCTCTTTTACATTCATGCTGACGATAAACACTCCTACGCTTCCGTTAACGATCT
GGTTTTGCAGAATATTATTTATTGCCCGGAGCGTCTGAAGCTGAATCTTGACTGGCAGGGGGCGATTCCG
GGATTTAACGCCAGCGCAGGGCAACCACACTGGCGCTTAGGTAGCATGGGGATGGCGCAGGCGCGGCAGG
TTATCGGTCAGCTTGAGCATGAAAGTAGTCAGCATGTGCCGTTTGCTAACGAAATGGCTGAGTTGCTGTT
CGGGCAGTTGGTGATGTTGCTGAATCGCCATCGTTACACCAGTGATTCGTTGCCGCCAACATCCAGCGAA
ACGTTGCTGGATAAGCTGATTACCCGGCTGGCGGCTAGCCTGAAAAGTCCCTTTGCGCTGGATAAATTTT
GTGATGAGGCATCGTGCAGTGAGCGCGTTTTGCGTCAGCAATTTCGCCAGCAGACTGGAATGACCATCAA
TCAATATCTGCGACAGGTCAGAGTGTGTCATGCGCAATATCTTCTCCAGCATAGCCGCCTGTTAATCAGT
GATATTTCGACCGAATGTGGCTTTGAAGATAGTAACTATTTTTCGGTGGTGTTTACCCGGGAAACCGGGA
TGACGCCCAGCCAGTGGCGTCATCTCAATTCGCAGAAAGATTAAATGCATCGATGAGCTCGCACGAACCC
AGTTGACATAAGCTTATCGATACCGTCGACCTCGAGGGGGGGCCCGGTACCCAATTCGCCCTATAGTGAG
TCGTATTACGCGCGCCGGTGGATGACCTTTTGAATGACCTTTAATAGATTATATTACTAATTAATTGGGG
ACCCTAGAGGTCCCCTTTTTTATTTTAAAAATTTTTTCACAAAACGGTTTACAAGCATAAAGCTAATTCC
ATTGAGTAAGTTTTTAAGCACATCAGCTTCAAAAGCGCTCTGAAGTTCCTATACTTTCTAGAGAATAGGA
ACTTCGGAATAGGTACTTCAAGATCCCCAATTCGCTGCATTAATGAATCGGCCAACGCGCGGGGAGAGGC
GGTTTGCGTATTGGGCGCTCTTCCGCTTCCTCGCTCACTGACTCGCTGCGCTCGGTCGTTCGGCTGCGGC
GAGCGGTATCAGCTCACTCAAAGGCGGTAATACGGTTATCCACAGAATCAGGGGATAACGCAGGAAAGAA
CATGCTAGAGCTTATCGGCCAGCCTCGCAGAGCAGGATTCCCGTTGAGCACCGCCAGGTGCGAATAAGGG
ACAGTGAAGAAGGAACACCCGCTCGCGGGTGGGCCTACTTCACCTATCCTGCCCGGCTGACGCCGTTGGA
TACACCAAGGAAAGTCTACACGAACCCTTTGGCAAAATCCTGTATATCGTGCGAAAAAGGATGGATATAC
CGAAAAAATCGCTATAATGACCCCGAAGCAGGGTTATGCAGCGGAAAGTATACCTTAACCTTTTTCGTTG
CTTCAGGAAAGTTTCAGCGCCTGATTCAGCAGACCTACGATGTCGGGGCCGTCCTTGCTGATCCACTTGG
CGTAATGCTTGAAGATCATCGCCGTCGAGGTGTGCCCCATCTGGTCCGCGATCCATTCGGGAGTGGCGAT
GCCGCTGCTGAGCATCTGGCTGGCGAAGGTGTGGCGGCACTGATTGGGACCACGCGAGCGGACGCCCGCA
TTCCTGAGGTGGCCATGCCACCAGCCGTTGCGCAGCGTATCCGACGTGGAGTACGCCGCCCCGCTAGCAC
TGTTGTGGAACACGAAGCGTACCCGTTGAGGCTTTCTGGTCCGGTTGTCGCGGTCTATCACCTCGATCTG
TACGGGCGGAAGGCGTCTGGTTAGCTTGGCCTGCTGCTGGAGTGCGCGCAGCGCCGGGGCCAGTAGCTGG
ACCTTCCTCGTCGATCGGCGAGTCTTGGTGACCTTGTACTGGCTGCGTACACGAGCGCGGCGGAAAACCA
CGGTCCCCGTGTCCAAATCGACATCTTCCCAGGCCAGAGCTATGGCCTCGCTGACGCGGGGGCCGCTCCA
GATCATGAACTCCGCCAGGTTCAGCTCACCGATGCGCGCGGTTTCAGTACCGAGGATGAGGTCGATTTCC
TCACGAGTGAATGGGTCTGGGTCATCCGCATCCGGAAGAGTGATCACGATGCCGTCTGTTGGGTCGTGCG
CGCTCCGGTTCCGAGTTCGATACAGCCGGAAGATCTGCCGCAGGTTGCTGACGATCTCTCGCACCGTCTT
GTTGTGCAGCTTGGGCATGAGCGTGTTCTGCACCCAGTCTTGAATATCCAGGTGGTCGATGCTGTCGGCC
TGGCTGTCACCCCAGCGAGGTCGGATGTGGGTTTCCACGCGGCTGGTGTAGCCGCGGAAGCCGCTGGCGG
CAATCTGGTTGCGTTTGATGTCGAGCCAGAGGTCGATGTAATGGCCCAAGGTGTTGCTTTTCACCCGCGG
TGAGTCCGGGAAGTGTCGGCTGTAGCTGAAGACTCCTTGCTTGATCTCGTAGTTGATGATGCCGGCCAGC
TGTTCGGCATTGGCTATATTCTCGGGCGTTGCGTCCCCTGGTATGGACTCCCTACACAGCTCGCCCTGGT
AGCGGAAGTAGATCCTGATCCGTTTTCCGCGTACCTCGACTCCGTCTGCCATCTGGTTCCCCTGATCCAC
ACCAAGCGTTCAGGCTACCAAGCTGGATGTGAGCAAAAGGCCAGCAAAAGGCCAGGAACCGTAAAAAGGC
CGCGTTGCTGGCGTTTTTCCATAGGCTCCGCCCCCCTGACGAGCATCACAAAAATCGACGCTCAAGTCAG
AGGTGGCGAAACCCGACAGGACTATAAAGATACCAGGCGTTTCCCCCTGGAAGCTCCCTCGTGCGCTCTC
CTGTTCCGACCCTGCCGCTTACCGGATACCTGTCCGCCTTTCTCCCTTCGGGAAGCGTGGCGCTTTCTCA
TAGCTCACGCTGTAGGTATCTCAGTTCGGTGTAGGTCGTTCGCTCCAAGCTGGGCTGTGTGCACGAACCC
CCCGTTCAGCCCGACCGCTGCGCCTTATCCGGTAACTATCGTCTTGAGTCCAACCCGGTAAGACACGACT
TATCGCCACTGGCAGCAGCCACTGGTAACAGGATTAGCAGAGCGAGGTATGTAGGCGGTGCTACAGAGTT
CTTGAAGTGGTGGCCTAACTACGGCTACACTAGAAGAACAGTATTTGGTATCTGCGCTCTGCTGAAGCCA
GTTACCTTCGGAAAAAGAGTTGGTAGCTCTTGATCCGGCAAACAAACCACCGCTGGTAGCGGTGGTTTTT
TTGTTTGCAAGCAGCAGATTACGCGCAGAAAAAAAGGATCTCAAGAAGATCCTTTGATCTTTTCTACGGG
GTCTGACGCTCAGTGGAACGAAAACTCACGTTAAGGGATTTTGGTCATGAGATTATCAAAAAGGATCTTC
ACCTAGATCCTTTTAAATTAAAAATGAAGTTTTAAATCAATCTAAAGTATATATGAGTAAACTTGGTCTG
ACAGTTACCAATGCTTAATCAGTGAGGCACCTATCTCAGCGATCTGTCTATTTCGTTCATCCATAGTTGC
CTGACTCCCCGTCGTGTAGATAACTACGATACGGGAGGGCTTACCATCTGGCCCCAGTGCTGCAATGATA
CCGCGAGACCCACGCTCACCGGCTCCAGATTTATCAGCAATAAACCAGCCAGCCGGAAGGGCCGAGCGCA
GAAGTGGTCCTGCAACTTTATCCGCCTCCATCCAGTCTATTAATTGTTGCCGGGAAGCTAGAGTAAGTAG
TTCGCCAGTTAATAGTTTGCGCAACGTTGTTGCCATTGCTACAGGCATCGTGGTGTCACGCTCGTCGTTT
GGTATGGCTTCATTCAGCTCCGGTTCCCAACGATCAAGGCGAGTTACATGATCCCCCATGTTGTGCAAAA
AAGCGGTTAGCTCCTTCGGTCCTCCGATCGTTGTCAGAAGTAAGTTGGCCGCAGTGTTATCACTCATGGT
TATGGCAGCACTGCATAATTCTCTTACTGTCATGCCATCCGTAAGATGCTTTTCTGTGACTGGTGAGTCA
AGGGTTGGTTTGCGCATTCACAGTTCTCCGCAAGAATTGATTGGCTCCAATTCTTGGAGTGGTGAATCCG
TTAGCGAGGTGCCGCCGGCTTCCATTCAGGTCGAGGTGGCCCGGCTCCATGCACCGCGACGCAACGCGGG
GAGGCAGACAAGGTATAGGGCGGCGCCTACAATCCATGCCAACCCGTTCCATGTGCTCGCCGAGGCGGCA
TAAATCGCCGTGACGATCAGCGGTCCAATGATCGAAGTTAGGCTGGTAAGAGCCGCGAGCGATCCTTGAA
GCTGTCCCTGATGGTCGTCATCTACCTGCCTGGACAGCATGGCCTGCAACGCGGGCATCCCGATGCCGCC
GGAAGCGAGAAGAATCATAATGGGGAAGGCCATCCAGCCTCGCGTCGCGAACGCCAGCAAGACGTAGCCC
AGCGCGTCGGCCGCCATGCCGGCGATAATGGCCTGCTTCTCGCCGAAACGTTTGGTGGCGGGACCAGTGA
CGAAGGCTTGAGCGAGGGCGTGCAAGATTCCGAATACCGCAAGCGACAGGCCGATCATCGTCGCGCTCCA
GCGAAAGCGGTCCTCGCCGAAAATGACCCAGAGCGCTGCCGGCACCTGTCCTACGAGTTGCATGATAAAG
AAGACAGTCATAAGTGCGGCGACGATAGTCATGCCCCGCGCCCACCGGAAGGAGCTGACTGGGTTGAAGG
CTCTCAAGGGCATGGGTCGGCGCTCTCCCTTATGCGACTCCTGCATTAGGAAGCAGCCCAGTAGTAGGTT
GAGGCCGTTGAGCACCGCCGCCGCAAGGAATGGTGCATGTAAGGAGATGGCGCCCAACAGTCCCCCGGCC
ACGGGGCCTGCCACCATACCCACGCCGAAACAAGCGCTCATGAGCCCGAAGTGGCGAGCCCGATCTTCCC
CATCGGTGATGTCGGCGATATAGGCGCCAGCAACCGCACCTGTGGCGCCGGTGATGCCGGCCACGATGCG
TCCGGCGTAGAGAATCCACAGGACGGGTGTGGTCGCCATGATCGCGTAGTCGATAGTGGCTCCAAGTAGC
GAAGCGAGCAGGACTGGGCGGCGGCCAAAGCGGTCGGACAGTGCTCCGAGAACGGGTGCGCATAGAAATT
GCATCAACGCATATAGCGCTAGCAGCACGCCATAGTGACTGGCGATGCTGTCGGAATGGACAATATCCCG
CAAGAGGCCCGGCAGTACCGGCATAACCAAGCCTATGCCTACAGCATCCAGGGTGACGGTGCCGAGGATG
ACGATGAGCGCATTGTTAGATTTCATACACGGTGCCTGACTGCGTTAGCAATTTAACTGTGATAAACTAC
CGCATTAAAGCTAATCGATGATAAGCTGTCAAACATGAGAATTAATTCATGTTCTTTCCTGCGTTATCCC
CTGATTCTGTGGATAACCGTATTACCGC
